>Addgene plasmid #60609 | pMXs-puro-RFP-ATG9A | addgene full sequence | sequence record 341981 | Addgene NGS Result
AATGAAAGACCCCACCTGTAGGTTTGGCAAGCTAGCTTAAGTAACGCCATTTTGCAAGGCATGGAAAAAT
ACATAACTGAGAATAGAAAAGTTCAGATCAAGGTCAGGAACAGATGGAACAGCTGAATATGGGCCAAACA
GGATATCTGTGGTAAGCAGTTCCTGCCCCGGCTCAGGGCCAAGAACAGATGGAACAGCTGAATATGGGCC
AAACAGGATATCTGTGGTAAGCAGTTCCTGCCCCGGCTCAGGGCCAAGAACAGATGGTCCCCAGATGCGG
TCCAGCCCTCAGCAGTTTCTAGAGAACCATCAGATGTTTCCAGGGTGCCCCAAGGACCTGAAATGACCCT
GTGCCTTATTTGAACTAACCAATCAGTTCGCTTCTCGCTTCTGTTCGCGCGCTTCTGCTCCCCGAGCTCA
ATAAAAGAGCCCACAACCCCTCACTCGGCGCGCCAGTCCTCCGATTGACTGAGTCGCCCGGGTACCCGTG
TATCCAATAAACCCTCTTGCAGTTGCATCCGACTTGTGGTCTCGCTGTTCCTTGGGAGGGTCTCCTCTGA
GTGATTGACTACCCGTCAGCGGGGGTCTTTCATTTGGGGGCTCGTCCGGGATCGGGAGACCCCTGCCCAG
GGACCACCGACCCACCACCGGGAGGTAAGCTGGCCAGCAACTTATCTGTGTCTGTCCGATTGTCTAGTGT
CTATGACTGATTTTATGCGCCTGCGTCGGTACTAGTTAGCTAACTAGCTCTGTATCTGGCGGACCCGTGG
TGGAACTGACGAGTTCGGAACACCCGGCCGCAACCCTGGGAGACGTCCCAGGGACTTCGGGGGCCGTTTT
TGTGGCCCGACCTGAGTCCAAAAATCCCGATCGTTTTGGACTCTTTGGTGCACCCCCCTTAGAGGAGGGA
TATGTGGTTCTGGTAGGAGACGAGAACCTAAAACAGTTCCCGCCTCCGTCTGAATTTTTGCTTTCGGTTT
GGGACCGAAGCCGCGCCGCGCGTCTTGTCTGCTGCAGCATCGTTCTGTGTTGTCTCTGTCTGACTGTGTT
TCTGTATTTGTCTGAAAATATGGGCCCGGGCCAGACTGTTACCACTCCCTTAAGTTTGACCTTAGGTCAC
TGGAAAGATGTCGAGCGGATCGCTCACAACCAGTCGGTAGATGTCAAGAAGAGACGTTGGGTTACCTTCT
GCTCTGCAGAATGGCCAACCTTTAACGTCGGATGGCCGCGAGACGGCACCTTTAACCGAGACCTCATCAC
CCAGGTTAAGATCAAGGTCTTTTCACCTGGCCCGCATGGACACCCAGACCAGGTCCCCTACATCGTGACC
TGGGAAGCCTTGGCTTTTGACCCCCCTCCCTGGGTCAAGCCCTTTGTACACCCTAAGCCTCCGCCTCCTC
TTCCTCCATCCGCCCCGTCTCTCCCCCTTGAACCTCCTCGTTCGACCCCGCCTCGATCCTCCCTTTATCC
AGCCCTCACTCCTTCTCTAGGCGCCCCCATATGGCCATATGAGATCTTATATGGGGCACCCCCGCCCCTT
GTAAACTTCCCTGACCCTGACATGACAAGAGTTACTAACAGCCCCTCTCTCCAAGCTCACTTACAGGCTC
TCTACTTAGTCCAGCACGAAGTCTGGAGACCTCTGGCGGCAGCCTACCAAGAACAACTGGACCGACCGGT
GGTACCTCACCCTTACCGAGTCGGCGACACAGTGTGGGTCCGCCGACACCAGACTAAGAACCTAGAACCT
CGCTGGAAAGGACCTTACACAGTCCTGCTGACCACCCCCACCGCCCTCAAAGTAGACGGCATCGCAGCTT
GGATACACGCCGCCCACGTGAAGGCTGCCGACCCCGGGGGTGGACCATCCTCTAGACTGCCGGATCATCG
ATACCATGGCCTCCTCCGAGGACGTCATCAAGGAGTTCATGCGCTTCAAGGTGCGCATGGAGGGCTCCGT
GAACGGCCACGAGTTCGAGATCGAGGGCGAGGGCGAGGGCCGCCCCTACGAGGGCACCCAGACCGCCAAG
CTGAAGGTGACCAAGGGCGGCCCCCTGCCCTTCGCCTGGGACATCCTGTCCCCTCAGTTCCAGTACGGCT
CCAAGGCCTACGTGAAGCACCCCGCCGACATCCCCGACTACTTGAAGCTGTCCTTCCCCGAGGGCTTCAA
GTGGGAGCGCGTGATGAACTTCGAGGACGGCGGCGTGGTGACCGTGACCCAGGACTCCTCCCTGCAGGAC
GGCGAGTTCATCTACAAGGTGAAGCTGCGCGGCACCAACTTCCCCTCCGACGGCCCCGTAATGCAGAAGA
AGACCATGGGCTGGGAGGCCTCCACCGAGCGGATGTACCCCGAGGACGGCGCCCTGAAGGGCGAGATCAA
GATGAGGCTGAAGCTGAAGGACGGCGGCCACTACGACGCCGAGGTCAAGACCACCTACATGGCCAAGAAG
CCCGTGCAGCTGCCCGGCGCCTACAAGACCGACATCAAGCTGGACATCACCTCCCACAACGAGGACTACA
CCATCGTGGAACAGTACGAGCGCGCCGAGGGCCGCCACTCCACCGGCGCCATCGATGAATTGAATTCCAT
GGCGCAGTTTGACACTGAATACCAGCGCCTAGAGGCCTCCTATAGTGATTCACCCCCAGGGGAGGAGGAC
CTGTTGGTGCACGTCGCCGAGGGGAGCAAGTCACCTTGGCACCATATTGAAAACCTTGACCTCTTCTTCT
CTCGAGTTTATAATCTGCACCAGAAGAATGGCTTCACATGTATGCTCATCGGGGAGATCTTTGAGCTCAT
GCAGTTCCTCTTTGTGGTTGCCTTCACTACCTTCCTGGTCAGCTGCGTGGACTATGACATCCTATTTGCC
AACAAGATGGTGAACCACAGTCTTCACCCTACTGAACCCGTCAAGGTCACTCTGCCAGACGCCTTTTTGC
CTGCTCAAGTCTGTAGTGCCAGGATTCAGGAAAATGGCTCCCTTATCACCATCCTGGTCATTGCTGGTGT
CTTCTGGATCCACCGGCTTATCAAGTTCATCTATAACATTTGCTGCTACTGGGAGATCCACTCCTTCTAC
CTGCACGCTCTGCGCATCCCTATGTCTGCCCTTCCGTATTGCACGTGGCAAGAAGTGCAGGCCCGGATCG
TGCAGACGCAGAAGGAGCACCAGATCTGCATCCACAAACGTGAGCTGACAGAACTGGACATCTACCACCG
CATCCTCCGTTTCCAGAACTACATGGTGGCACTGGTTAACAAATCCCTCCTGCCTCTGCGCTTCCGCCTG
CCTGGCCTCGGGGAAGCTGTCTTCTTCACCCGTGGTCTCAAGTACAACTTTGAGCTGATCCTCTTCTGGG
GACCTGGCTCTCTGTTTCTCAATGAATGGAGCCTCAAGGCCGAGTACAAACGTGGGGGGCAACGGCTAGA
GCTGGCCCAGCGCCTCAGCAACCGCATCCTGTGGATTGGCATCGCTAACTTCCTGCTGTGCCCCCTCATC
CTCATATGGCAAATCCTCTATGCCTTCTTCAGCTATGCTGAGGTGCTGAAGCGGGAGCCGGGGGCCCTGG
GAGCACGCTGCTGGTCACTCTATGGCCGCTGCTACCTCCGCCACTTCAACGAGCTGGAGCACGAGCTGCA
GTCCCGCCTCAACCGTGGCTACAAGCCCGCCTCCAAGTACATGAATTGCTTCTTGTCACCTCTTTTGACA
CTGCTGGCCAAGAATGGAGCCTTCTTCGCTGGCTCCATCCTGGCTGTGCTTATTGCCCTCACCATTTATG
ACGAAGATGTGTTGGCTGTGGAACATGTGCTGACCACCGTCACACTCCTGGGGGTCACCGTGACCGTGTG
CAGGTCCTTTATCCCGGACCAGCACATGGTGTTCTGCCCTGAGCAGCTGCTCCGCGTGATCCTCGCTCAC
ATCCACTACATGCCTGACCACTGGCAGGGTAATGCCCACCGCTCGCAGACCCGGGACGAGTTTGCCCAGC
TCTTCCAGTACAAGGCAGTGTTCATTTTGGAAGAGTTGCTGAGCCCCATTGTCACACCCCTCATCCTCAT
CTTCTGCCTGCGCCCACGGGCCCTGGAGATTATAGACTTCTTCCGAAACTTCACCGTGGAGGTCGTTGGT
GTGGGAGATACCTGCTCCTTTGCTCAGATGGATGTTCGCCAGCATGGTCATCCCCAGTGGCTATCTGCTG
GGCAGACAGAGGCCTCAGTGTACCAGCAAGCTGAGGATGGAAAGACAGAGTTGTCACTCATGCACTTTGC
CATCACCAACCCTGGCTGGCAGCCACCACGTGAGAGCACAGCCTTCCTAGGCTTCCTCAAGGAGCAGGTT
CAGCGGGATGGAGCAGCTGCTGGCCTCGCCCAAGGGGGTCTGCTCCCTGAAAATGCCCTCTTTACGTCTA
TCCAGTCCTTACAATCTGAGTCTGAGCCCCTGAGCCTTATCGCAAATGTGGTAGCTGGCTCATCCTGCCG
GGGCCCTCCACTGCCCAGAGACCTGCAGGGCTCCAGGCACAGGGCTGAAGTCGCCTCTGCCCTGCGCTCC
TTCTCCCCGCTGCAACCCGGGCAGGCGCCCACAGGCCGGGCTAACAGCACCATGACAGGCTCTGGGGTGG
ATGCCAGGACAGCCAGCTCCGGGAGCAGCGTGTGGGAAGGACAGCTGCAGAGCCTGGTGCTGTCAGAATA
TGCATCCACAGAGATGAGCCTGCATGCCCTCTATATGCACCAGCTCCACAAGCAGCAGGCCCAGGCTGAA
CCTGAGCGGCATGTATGGCACCGCCGGGAGAGTGATGAGAGTGGAGAAAGCGCCCCTGATGAAGGGGGAG
AGGGCGCCCGGGCCCCCCAGTCTATCCCTCGCTCTGCTAGCTATCCCTGTGCAGCACCCCGGCCTGGAGC
TCCTGAGACCACCGCCCTGCATGGGGGCTTCCAGAGGCGCTACGGTGGCATCACAGATCCTGGCACAGTG
CCCAGGGTTCCCTCTCATTTCTCTCGGCTGCCTCTTGGAGGGTGGGCAGAAGATGGGCAGTCGGCATCAA
GGCACCCTGAGCCCGTGCCCGAAGAGGGCTCGGAGGATGAGCTACCCCCTCAGGTGCACAAGGTATAGTT
TCTAGAACGAATTCACGCGTTCGCGAGTTAACGGATCCCTCGAGCGGCCGCCAGCACAGTGGTCGACCTG
TGGAATGTGTGTCAGTTAGGGTGTGGAAAGTCCCCAGGCTCCCCAGCAGGCAGAAGTATGCAAAGCATGC
ATCTCAATTAGTCAGCAACCAGGTGTGGAAAGTCCCCAGGCTCCCCAGCAGGCAGAAGTATGCAAAGCAT
GCATCTCAATTAGTCAGCAACCATAGTCCCGCCCCTAACTCCGCCCATCCCGCCCCTAACTCCGCCCAGT
TCCGCCCATTCTCCGCCCCATGGCTGACTAATTTTTTTTATTTATGCAGAGGCCGAGGCCGCCTCGGCCT
CTGAGCTATTCCAGAAGTAGTGAGGAGGCTTTTTTGGAGGCCTAGGCTTTTGCAAAAAGCTTACCATGAC
CGAGTACAAGCCCACGGTGCGCCTCGCCACCCGCGACGACGTCCCCAGGGCCGTACGCACCCTCGCCGCC
GCGTTCGCCGACTACCCCGCCACGCGCCACACCGTCGATCCGGACCGCCACATCGAGCGGGTCACCGAGC
TGCAAGAACTCTTCCTCACGCGCGTCGGGCTCGACATCGGCAAGGTGTGGGTCGCGGACGACGGCGCCGC
GGTGGCGGTCTGGACCACGCCGGAGAGCGTCGAAGCGGGGGCGGTGTTCGCCGAGATCGGCCCGCGCATG
GCCGAGTTGAGCGGTTCCCGGCTGGCCGCGCAGCAACAGATGGAAGGCCTCCTGGCGCCGCACCGGCCCA
AGGAGCCCGCGTGGTTCCTGGCCACCGTCGGCGTCTCGCCCGACCACCAGGGCAAGGGTCTGGGCAGCGC
CGTCGTGCTCCCCGGAGTGGAGGCGGCCGAGCGCGCCGGGGTGCCCGCCTTCCTGGAGACCTCCGCGCCC
CGCAACCTCCCCTTCTACGAGCGGCTCGGCTTCACCGTCACCGCCGACGTCGAGGTGCCCGAAGGACCGC
GCACCTGGTGCATGACCCGCAAGCCCGGTGCCTGACGCCCGCCCCACGACCCGCAGCGCCCGACCGAAAG
GAGCGCACGACCCCATGCATCGTCGACGATAAAATAAAAGATTTTATTTAGTCTCCAGAAAAAGGGGGGA
ATGAAAGACCCCACCTGTAGGTTTGGCAAGCTAGCTTAAGTAACGCCATTTTGCAAGGCATGGAAAAATA
CATAACTGAGAATAGAGAAGTTCAGATCAAGGTCAGGAACAGATGGAACAGCTGAATATGGGCCAAACAG
GATATCTGTGGTAAGCAGTTCCTGCCCCGGCTCAGGGCCAAGAACAGATGGAACAGCTGAATATGGGCCA
AACAGGATATCTGTGGTAAGCAGTTCCTGCCCCGGCTCAGGGCCAAGAACAGATGGTCCCCAGATGCGGT
CCAGCCCTCAGCAGTTTCTAGAGAACCATCAGATGTTTCCAGGGTGCCCCAAGGACCTGAAATGACCCTG
TGCCTTATTTGAACTAACCAATCAGTTCGCTTCTCGCTTCTGTTCGCGCGCTTCTGCTCCCCGAGCTCAA
TAAAAGAGCCCACAACCCCTCACTCGGGGCGCCAGTCCTCCGATTGACTGAGTCGCCCGGGTACCCGTGT
ATCCAATAAACCCTCTTGCAGTTGCATCCGACTTGTGGTCTCGCTGTTCCTTGGGAGGGTCTCCTCTGAG
TGATTGACTACCCGTCAGCGGGGGTCTTTCACATGCAGCATGTATCAAAATTAATTTGGTTTTTTTTCTT
AAGTATTTACATTAAATGGCCATAGTTGCATTAATGAATCGGCCAACGCGCGGGGAGAGGCGGTTTGCGT
ATTGGGCGCTCTTCCGCTTCCTCGCTCACTGACTCGCTGCGCTCGGTCGTTCGGCTGCGGCGAGCGGTAT
CAGCTCACTCAAAGGCGGTAATACGGTTATCCACAGAATCAGGGGATAACGCAGGAAAGAACATGTGAGC
AAAAGGCCAGCAAAAGGCCAGGAACCGTAAAAAGGCCGCGTTGCTGGCGTTTTTCCATAGGCTCCGCCCC
CCTGACGAGCATCACAAAAATCGACGCTCAAGTCAGAGGTGGCGAAACCCGACAGGACTATAAAGATACC
AGGCGTTTCCCCCTGGAAGCTCCCTCGTGCGCTCTCCTGTTCCGACCCTGCCGCTTACCGGATACCTGTC
CGCCTTTCTCCCTTCGGGAAGCGTGGCGCTTTCTCATAGCTCACGCTGTAGGTATCTCAGTTCGGTGTAG
GTCGTTCGCTCCAAGCTGGGCTGTGTGCACGAACCCCCCGTTCAGCCCGACCGCTGCGCCTTATCCGGTA
ACTATCGTCTTGAGTCCAACCCGGTAAGACACGACTTATCGCCACTGGCAGCAGCCACTGGTAACAGGAT
TAGCAGAGCGAGGTATGTAGGCGGTGCTACAGAGTTCTTGAAGTGGTGGCCTAACTACGGCTACACTAGA
AGAACAGTATTTGGTATCTGCGCTCTGCTGAAGCCAGTTACCTTCGGAAAAAGAGTTGGTAGCTCTTGAT
CCGGCAAACAAACCACCGCTGGTAGCGGTGGTTTTTTTGTTTGCAAGCAGCAGATTACGCGCAGAAAAAA
AGGATCTCAAGAAGATCCTTTGATCTTTTCTACGGGGTCTGACGCTCAGTGGAACGAAAACTCACGTTAA
GGGATTTTGGTCATGAGATTATCAAAAAGGATCTTCACCTAGATCCTTTTGCGGCCGGCCGCAAATCAAT
CTAAAGTATATATGAGTAAACTTGGTCTGACAGTTACCAATGCTTAATCAGTGAGGCACCTATCTCAGCG
ATCTGTCTATTTCGTTCATCCATAGTTGCCTGACTCCCCGTCGTGTAGATAACTACGATACGGGAGGGCT
TACCATCTGGCCCCAGTGCTGCAATGATACCGCGAGACCCACGCTCACCGGCTCCAGATTTATCAGCAAT
AAACCAGCCAGCCGGAAGGGCCGAGCGCAGAAGTGGTCCTGCAACTTTATCCGCCTCCATCCAGTCTATT
AATTGTTGCCGGGAAGCTAGAGTAAGTAGTTCGCCAGTTAATAGTTTGCGCAACGTTGTTGCCATTGCTA
CAGGCATCGTGGTGTCACGCTCGTCGTTTGGTATGGCTTCATTCAGCTCCGGTTCCCAACGATCAAGGCG
AGTTACATGATCCCCCATGTTGTGCAAAAAAGCGGTTAGCTCCTTCGGTCCTCCGATCGTTGTCAGAAGT
AAGTTGGCCGCAGTGTTATCACTCATGGTTATGGCAGCACTGCATAATTCTCTTACTGTCATGCCATCCG
TAAGATGCTTTTCTGTGACTGGTGAGTACTCAACCAAGTCATTCTGAGAATAGTGTATGCGGCGACCGAG
TTGCTCTTGCCCGGCGTCAATACGGGATAATACCGCGCCACATAGCAGAACTTTAAAAGTGCTCATCATT
GGAAAACGTTCTTCGGGGCGAAAACTCTCAAGGATCTTACCGCTGTTGAGATCCAGTTCGATGTAACCCA
CTCGTGCACCCAACTGATCTTCAGCATCTTTTACTTTCACCAGCGTTTCTGGGTGAGCAAAAACAGGAAG
GCAAAATGCCGCAAAAAAGGGAATAAGGGCGACACGGAAATGTTGAATACTCATACTCTTCCTTTTTCAA
TATTATTGAAGCATTTATCAGGGTTATTGTCTCATGAGCGGATACATATTTGAATGTATTTAGAAAAATA
AACAAATAGGGGTTCCGCGCACATTTCCCCGAAAAGTGCCACCTGCAT
Features (pLannotate 1.2.2; 14 found; start..end, strand, type, name):
      1..594     +  LTR            LTR: long terminal repeat from Moloney murine leukemia virus
    657..1014    +  misc_feature   MMLV Ψ: packaging signal of Moloney murine leukemia virus (MMLV)
   1079..1495    +  CDS            gag (truncated): truncated Moloney murine leukemia virus (MMLV) gag gene lacking the start codon
   1505..1879    +  misc_feature   pol region: Moloney murine leukemia virus (MMLV) pol region containing the splice acceptor site
   1896..2570    +  CDS            mRFP1: mRFP1 is a basic (constitutively fluorescent) red fluorescent protein published in 2002, derived from Discosoma sp.. It is reported to be a somewhat slowly-maturing monomer with low acid sensitivity.
   2589..5105    +  CDS            ATG9A: ATG9A_HUMAN - Also known as APG9L1. Experimental evidence at protein level: Swiss-Prot protein existence level 1. Involved in autophagy and cytoplasm to vacuole transport (Cvt) vesicle formation. Plays a key role in the organization of the preautophagosomal structure/phagophore assembly site (PAS), the nucleating site for formation of the sequestering vesicle. Cycles between a juxta-nuclear trans-Golgi network compartment and late endosomes. Nutrient starvation induces accumulation on autophagosomes. Starvation-dependent trafficking requires ULK1, ATG13 and SUPT20H. From Homo sapiens (Human).
   5187..5516    +  promoter       SV40 promoter: SV40 enhancer and early promoter
   5526..6125    +  CDS            PuroR: puromycin N-acetyltransferase; pac from Streptomyces alboniger; confers resistance to puromycin
   6230..6351    +  LTR            3' LTR (ΔU3) (fragment): self-inactivating 3' long terminal repeat (LTR) from Moloney murine leukemia virus
   6352..6821    +  LTR            LTR: long terminal repeat from Moloney murine leukemia virus
   6887..6939    -  CDS            lacI (fragment): lac repressor; lacI; The lac repressor binds to the lac operator to inhibit transcription in E. coli. This inhibition can be relieved by adding lactose or isopropyl-β-D-thiogalactopyranoside (IPTG).
   7122..7710    -  rep_origin     ori: high-copy-number ColE1/pMB1/pBR322/pUC origin of replication
   7874..8734    -  CDS            AmpR: β-lactamase; bla; confers resistance to ampicillin, carbenicillin, and related antibiotics
   8735..8839    -  promoter       AmpR promoter: bla
