[The description below was written by a language model from this plasmid's Addgene catalogue record and pLannotate feature annotations shown in this document.]
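Description:
pMXs-puro-RFP-ATG9A is a Moloney murine leukemia virus (MMLV)-based retroviral expression vector built on the pMXs-puro backbone, designed to express human ATG9A fused to a red fluorescent protein in mammalian cells. In bacteria it is maintained as a high-copy plasmid through a ColE1/pUC-type origin and selected with ampicillin via the β-lactamase gene and its native promoter.

The retroviral portion is flanked by MMLV long terminal repeats. Downstream of the 5′ LTR lie the Ψ packaging signal, a truncated gag sequence lacking its start codon, and a pol region carrying the splice acceptor. Together these allow the transcript to be packaged into viral particles when gag, pol and env are supplied in trans by packaging cells, and they support expression of the downstream insert. No separate internal promoter is annotated upstream of the fusion, so it is presumably transcribed from the 5′ LTR. The payload is an mRFP1 coding sequence followed by the ATG9A open reading frame of about 2.5 kb, which was cloned through EcoRI sites to give an N-terminally RFP-tagged protein. An SV40 enhancer/early promoter then drives puromycin N-acetyltransferase, allowing selection of stably transduced cells.

ATG9A is a protein of the autophagy machinery that cycles between the trans-Golgi network and endosomal compartments and contributes to organising the autophagosome formation site. The construct suits live-cell imaging of ATG9A localisation and recruitment during autophagy, in line with the associated study. The depositor notes that the S592G and H669N differences seen in sequencing are natural variants. The catalogue's Entrez Gene field lists PPARG, which does not match the insert and appears to be a database error.
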