Addgene plasmid #60609: pMXs-puro-RFP-ATG9A
Purpose: Expresses RFP-hATG9A in mammalian cells
Depositing lab: Noboru Mizushima. Depositing organization: The University of Tokyo. Publication: Temporal analysis of recruitment of mammalian ATG proteins to the autophagosome formation site. Koyama-Honda I, Itakura E, Fujiwara TK, Mizushima N. Autophagy. 2013 Oct;9(10):1491-9. doi: 10.4161/auto.25529. Epub 2013 Jul 10. PubMed 23884233.
Backbone
  Vector backbone: pMXs-puro
  Backbone manufacturer: Dr.Toshio Kitamura of the University of Tokyo
  Backbone size w/o insert (bp): 6878
  Vector type: Mammalian Expression, Retroviral
  Selectable markers: Puromycin
Growth in bacteria
  Bacterial resistance: Ampicillin, 100 μg/mL
  Growth temperature: 37°C
  Growth strain: DH5alpha
  Copy number: High Copy
Gene/Insert
  Gene/Insert name: Homo sapiens autophagy related 9A (alt name: ATG9)
  Species: H. sapiens (human)
  Insert size (bp): 2520
  GenBank ID: NM024085
  Entrez Gene: PPARG (a.k.a. CIMT1, GLM1, NR1C3, PPARG1, PPARG2, PPARG5, PPARgamma)
  Tag / fusion protein: RFP (N terminal on backbone)
  Cloning method: Restriction Enzyme; 5′ cloning site EcoRI (unknown if destroyed); 3′ cloning site EcoRI (unknown if destroyed)
  Sequencing primers: 5′ gggaattccATGGCGCAGTTTGACACTGA; 3′ gggaattcTCTATACCTTGTGCACCTGAGG
Terms and licenses: Academic/Nonprofit Terms; Industry Terms: Not Available to Industry
Depositor comments: The S592G and H669N mutations found in Addgene's QC results are natural variants (SNP)
How to cite: pMXs-puro-RFP-ATG9A was a gift from Noboru Mizushima (Addgene plasmid # 60609 ; http://n2t.net/addgene:60609 ; RRID:Addgene_60609)
