>Addgene plasmid #60609 | pMXs-puro-RFP-ATG9A | addgene partial sequence | sequence record 100601 | pBABE5 5'-CTTTATCCAGCCCTCAC-3'
CATATGAGATCTTATATGGGGCACCCCCGCCCCTTGTAAACTTCCCTGACCCTGACATGACAAGAGTTAC
TAACAGCCCCTCTCTCCAAGCTCACTTACAGGCTCTCTACTTAGTCCAGCACGAAGTCTGGAGACCTCTG
GCGGCAGCCTACCAAGAACAACTGGACCGACCGGTGGTACCTCACCCTTACCGAGTCGGCGACACAGTGT
GGGTCCGCCGACACCAGACTAAGAACCTAGAACCTCGCTGGAAAGGACCTTACACAGTCCTGCTGACCAC
CCCCACCGCCCTCAAAGTAGACGGCATCGCAGCTTGGATACACGCCGCCCACGTGAAGGCTGCCGACCCC
GGGGGTGGACCATCCTCTAGACTGCCGGATCATCGATACCATGGCCTCCTCCGAGGACGTCATCAAGGAG
TTCATGCGCTTCAAGGTGCGCATGGAGGGCTCCGTGAACGGCCACGAGTTCGAGATCGAGGGCGAGGGCG
AGGGCCGCCCCTACGAGGGCACCCAGACCGCCAAGCTGAAGGTGACCAAGGGCGGCCCCCTGCCCTTCGC
CTGGGACATCCTGTCCCCTCAGTTCCAGTACGGCTCCAAGGCCTACGTGAAGCACCCCGCCGACATCCCC
GACTACTTGAAGCTGTCCTTCCCCGAGGGCTTCAAGTGGGAGCGCGTGATGAACTTCGAGGACGGCGGCG
TGGTGACCGTGACCCAGGACTCCTCCCTGCAGGACGGCGAGTTCATCTACAAGGTGAAGCTGCGCGGCAC
CAACTTCCCCTCCGACGGCCCCGTAATGCA
