>Addgene plasmid #60609 | pMXs-puro-RFP-ATG9A | addgene partial sequence | sequence record 100941 | pZIP 5'-tcctttccagcgaggttcta-3'
AACCTAAAACAGTTCCCGCCTCCGTCTGAATTTTTGCTTTCGGTTTGGGACCGAAGCCGCGCCGCGCGTC
TTGTCTGCTGCAGCATCGTTCTGTGTTGTCTCTGTCTGACTGTGTTTCTGTATTTGTCTGAAAATATGGG
CCCGGGCCAGACTGTTACCACTCCCTTAAGTTTGACCTTAGGTCACTGGAAAGATGTCGAGCGGATCGCT
CACAACCAGTCGGTAGATGTCAAGAAGAGACGTTGGGTTACCTTCTGCTCTGCAGAATGGCCAACCTTTA
ACGTCGGATGGCCGCGAGACGGCACCTTTAACCGAGACCTCATCACCCAGGTTAAGATCAAGGTCTTTTC
ACCTGGCCCGCATGGACACCCAGACCAGGTCCCCTACATCGTGACCTGGGAAGCCTTGGCTTTTGACCCC
CCTCCCTGGGTCAAGCCCTTTGTACACCCTAAGCCTCCGCCTCCTCTTCCTCCATCCGCCCCGTCTCTCC
CCCTTGAACCTCCTCGTTCGACCCCGCCTCGATCCTCCCTTTATCCAGCCCTCACTCCTTCTCTAGGCGC
CCCCATATGGCCATATGAGATCTTATATGGGGCACCCCCGCCCCTTGTAAACTTCCCTGACCCTGACATG
ACAAGAGTTACTAACAGCCCCTCTCTCCAAGCTCACTTACAGGCTCTCTACTTAGTCCAGCACGAAGTCT
GGAGACCTCTGGCGGCAGCCTACCAAGAACAACTGGACCGACCGGTGGTACCTCACCCTTACCGAGTCGG
CGA
