>Addgene plasmid #60609 | pMXs-puro-RFP-ATG9A | addgene partial sequence | sequence record 101501 | mCherry-F 5'-ccccgtaatgcagaagaaga-3'
CGAGATCAAGATGAGGCTGAAGCTGAAGGACGGCGGCCACTACGACGCCGAGGTCAAGACCACCTACATG
GCCAAGAAGCCCGTGCAGCTGCCCGGCGCCTACAAGACCGACATCAAGCTGGACATCACCTCCCACAACG
AGGACTACACCATCGTGGAACAGTACGAGCGCGCCGAGGGCCGCCACTCCACCGGCGCCATCGATGAATT
GAATTCCATGGCGCAGTTTGACACTGAATACCAGCGCCTAGAGGCCTCCTATAGTGATTCACCCCCAGGG
GAGGAGGACCTGTTGGTGCACGTCGCCGAGGGGAGCAAGTCACCTTGGCACCATATTGAAAACCTTGACC
TCTTCTTCTCTCGAGTTTATAATCTGCACCAGAAGAATGGCTTCACATGTATGCTCATCGGGGAGATCTT
TGAGCTCATGCAGTTCCTCTTTGTGGTTGCCTTCACTACCTTCCTGGTCAGCTGCGTGGACTATGACATC
CTATTTGCCAACAAGATGGTGAACCACAGTCTTCACCCTACTGAACCCGTCAAGGTCACTCTGCCAGACG
CCTTTTTGCCTGCTCAAGTCTGTAGTGCCAGGATTCAGGAAAATGGCTCCCTTATCACCATCCTGGTCAT
TGCTGGTGTCTTCTGGATCCACCGGCTTATCAAGTTCATCTATAACATTTGCTGCTACTGGGAGATCCAC
TCCTTCTACCTGCACGCTCTGCGCATCCCTATGTCTGCCCTTCCGTATTGCACGTGGCAAGAAGTGCAGG
CCCGGATCGTGCAGACGCAG
