>Addgene plasmid #60609 | pMXs-puro-RFP-ATG9A | addgene partial sequence | sequence record 101778 | pBABE3 5'-ACCCTAACTGACACACATTCC-3'
ATCCGTTAACTCGCGAACGCGTGAATTCGTTCTAGAAACTATACCTTGTGCACCTGAGGGGGTAGCTCAT
CCTCCGAGCCCTCTTCGGGCACGGGCTCAGGGTGCCTTGATGCCGACTGCCCATCTTCTGCCCACCCTCC
AAGAGGCAGCCGAGAGAAATGAGAGGGAACCCTGGGCACTGTGCCAGGATCTGTGATGCCACCGTAGCGC
CTCTGGAAGCCCCCATGCAGGGCGGTGGTCTCAGGAGCTCCAGGCCGGGGTGCTGCACAGGGATAGCTAG
CAGAGCGAGGGATAGACTGGGGGGCCCGGGCGCCCTCTCCCCCTTCATCAGGGGCGCTTTCTCCACTCTC
ATCACTCTCCCGGCGGTGCCATACATGCCGCTCAGGTTCAGCCTGGGCCTGCTGCTTGTGGAGCTGGTGC
ATATAGAGGGCATGCAGGCTCATCTCTGTGGATGCATATTCTGACAGCACCAGGCTCTGCAGCTGTCCTT
CCCACACGCTGCTCCCGGAGCTGGCTGTCCTGGCATCCACCCCAGAGCCTGTCATGGTGCTGTTAGCCCG
GCCTGTGGGCGCCTGCCCGGGTTGCAGCGGGGAGAAGGAGCGCAGGGCAGAGGCGACTTCAGCCCTGTGC
CTGGAGCCCTGCAGGTCTCTGGGCAGTGGAGGGCCCCGGCAGGATGAGCCAGCTACCACATTTGCGATAA
GGCTCAGGGGCTCAGACTCAGATTGTAAGGACTGGATAGACGTAAAGAGGGCATTTTCAGGGAGCAGA
